Addgene plasmid #62651: pJexpress414_OmpA171_H2368
Purpose: OmpA redesign hybrid with wild-type strands 2368
Depositing lab: Timothy Whitehead. Depositing organization: Michigan State University. Publication: Computational redesign of the lipid-facing surface of the outer membrane protein OmpA. Stapleton JA, Whitehead TA, Nanda V. Proc Natl Acad Sci U S A. 2015 Jul 21. pii: 201501836. 10.1073/pnas.1501836112 PubMed 26199411.
Backbone
  Vector backbone: pJexpress414
  Backbone manufacturer: DNA2.0
  Backbone size w/o insert (bp): 4000
  Total vector size (bp): 4647
  Vector type: Bacterial Expression, Synthetic Biology
Growth in bacteria
  Bacterial resistance: Ampicillin, 100 μg/mL
  Growth temperature: 37°C
  Growth strain: XL1 Blue
  Copy number: High Copy
Gene/Insert
  Gene/Insert name: OmpA_H2368
  Species: Synthetic
  Insert size (bp): 642
  Promoter: T7
  Tag / fusion protein: FlAsH (C terminal on insert); 6His (C terminal on insert)
  Cloning method: Unknown
  Sequencing primers: 5′ pTF 5′-CTCGAAAATAATAAAGGGAAAATCAG-3′; 3′ pTR 5′-TGGTAGTGTGGGGACTC-3′
Terms and licenses: Academic/Nonprofit Terms; Industry Terms: Not Available to Industry
Depositor comments: Amino acid sequence: mkktaiaiavalagfatvaqaapndntFyLgLkMgIsqyhdtgfinnngpthenqLgAgAfGgYqVnpyVgFeMgYdWlgrmpykgsvengaykaqgYqAtLkMgVpitddVdVyLrLgImVwradtksnvygknhdtgvsPvFaGgVeYaItpeIaMrLeTqHtnnigdYPYDVPDYAtrpdnGmLsLgVsYrfgCCPGCCHHHHHH
How to cite: pJexpress414_OmpA171_H2368 was a gift from Timothy Whitehead (Addgene plasmid # 62651 ; http://n2t.net/addgene:62651 ; RRID:Addgene_62651)
