[The description below was written by a language model from this plasmid's Addgene catalogue record.]
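Description:
pJexpress414_OmpA171_H2368 is a bacterial expression plasmid built on the commercial pJexpress414 backbone from DNA2.0, with a total size of about 4.6 kb (roughly 4 kb of backbone plus a 642 bp insert). It is maintained in E. coli as a high-copy plasmid under ampicillin selection. No feature table accompanies the record, so the origin of replication, terminators and any repressor or operator elements on the backbone are not stated.

The insert, OmpA_H2368, is a synthetic gene expressed from a T7 promoter, so it requires a host that supplies T7 RNA polymerase. It encodes a variant of the transmembrane beta-barrel domain of the E. coli outer membrane protein OmpA; the "171" in the name presumably refers to this truncated barrel domain. The construct comes from a study in which the lipid-facing surface of OmpA was computationally redesigned. This version is a hybrid in which strands 2, 3, 6 and 8 keep the wild-type sequence, and the remaining strands presumably carry the redesigned residues.

The C terminus carries a FlAsH tag, a tetracysteine motif that binds biarsenical fluorescent dyes, followed by a 6xHis tag for affinity purification or detection. The depositor's protein sequence also shows an N-terminal signal peptide, consistent with export toward the outer membrane, and what appears to be an HA epitope embedded within the protein, although the HA tag is not listed in the catalogue tag field.

Hybrids of this kind are suited to working out which redesigned strands affect expression, membrane insertion and folding of the barrel.
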