>Addgene plasmid #62651 | pJexpress414_OmpA171_H2368 | addgene partial sequence | sequence record 114050 | T7 5'-TAATACGACTCACTATAGGG-3'
TTTTGTTTACTTTTAGGAGATAAAACATATGAAAAAGACCGCAATCGCCATCGCAGTGGCACTGGCTGGT
TTCGCTACCGTAGCGCAGGCCGCGCCGAACGACAACACCTTTTACCTGGGTTTGAAGATGGGTATTTCCC
AGTACCACGACACTGGTTTCATCAATAATAATGGCCCGACCCACGAGAACCAGCTGGGCGCTGGTGCTTT
TGGTGGTTACCAGGTGAACCCGTACGTTGGCTTTGAAATGGGTTACGACTGGCTCGGTCGTATGCCGTAC
AAAGGCAGCGTTGAAAACGGTGCATACAAGGCTCAGGGCTATCAAGCGACGCTGAAAATGGGTGTCCCGA
TCACCGACGACGTTGACGTGTACCTGCGTCTGGGCATCATGGTATGGCGTGCAGATACTAAATCCAACGT
TTATGGTAAAAACCACGATACCGGCGTTTCTCCGGTCTTCGCTGGCGGTGTTGAGTACGCGATCACTCCG
GAGATCGCTATGCGTCTGGAAACGCAACACACCAACAACATCGGTGACTACCCATACGATGTTCCAGATT
ACGCGACTCGTCCGGATAACGGCATGCTGAGCCTGGGTGTTTCCTACCGTTTCGGTTGTTGCCCTGGTTG
CTGTCACCATCACCACCATCACTAAAAGCTTCCCCCTAGCATAACCCCTTGGGGCCTCTAAACGGGTCTT
GAGGGGTTTTTTGCCCCTGAGACGCGTCAATCGAGTTCGTACCTAAGGGCGACACCCCATAATTAGCCCG
GGCGAAAGGCCCAGTCTTTCGACTGAGCCTTTCGTTTTATTTGATGCCTGGCAGTTCCCCTACTCTCGCA
TGGGGAGTC
